Addgene plasmid #160246: 10 pCOLI_A_3C_C_GST
Purpose: (Empty Backbone) C-term GST 3C cleavable Amp resistant bacterial expression vector
Depositing lab: John Weir. Depositing organization: Friedrich Miescher Laboratory. Publication: InteBac - An integrated bacterial and baculovirus expression vector suite. Altmannova V, Blaha A, Astrinidis S, Reichle H, Weir JR. Protein Sci. 2020 Sep 21. doi: 10.1002/pro.3957. PubMed 32955754.
Backbone
  Vector backbone: pST50Trc
  Modifications to backbone: Custom MCS added to the vector for full compatibility within the InteBac system. 3C-cleavable C-terminal GST fusion added.
  Vector type: Bacterial Expression
  Promoter: T7
  Tag / fusion protein: GST (C terminal on backbone)
Growth in bacteria
  Bacterial resistance: Ampicillin, 100 μg/mL
  Growth temperature: 37°C
  Growth strain: DH5alpha
  Copy number: Low Copy
Gene/Insert
  Cloning method: Gibson Cloning
  Sequencing primers: 5′ T7_fwd; 3′ T7_rev
Terms and licenses: Academic/Nonprofit Terms; Industry Terms: Not Available to Industry
How to cite: 10 pCOLI_A_3C_C_GST was a gift from John Weir (Addgene plasmid # 160246 ; http://n2t.net/addgene:160246 ; RRID:Addgene_160246)
