[The description below was written by a language model from this plasmid's Addgene catalogue record and pLannotate feature annotations shown in this document.]
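Description:
10 pCOLI_A_3C_C_GST is an empty bacterial expression backbone from the InteBac vector suite, a set of mutually compatible bacterial and baculovirus expression plasmids. It is derived from pST50Trc, modified with a custom multiple cloning site shared across the InteBac system and a C-terminal glutathione S-transferase fusion that can be removed with 3C protease. The sequenced plasmid is about 3.5 kb. It replicates in E. coli from a ColE1/pMB1-type origin accompanied by the pBR322 bom region and an intact rop gene, which holds copy number down and agrees with the catalogue's low-copy designation. Selection is by ampicillin through the TEM beta-lactamase gene (bla) under its own promoter, followed by a bacteriophage fd terminator. A short mbeC fragment is also annotated and is probably a remnant of the ColE1-family backbone.

The expression cassette consists of a T7 promoter and the efficient T7 gene 10 ribosome binding site, a gap of roughly 90 nt where the cloning site and, presumably, the 3C recognition sequence lie (neither is annotated in the feature table), then the Schistosoma japonicum GST coding sequence and a T7 terminator. The small "SET1" fragment called just before the terminator likely reflects T7 gene 10-derived sequence rather than a functional tag. No lac operator or lacI gene is annotated. A gene of interest is inserted by Gibson assembly upstream of, and in frame with, GST, so that the product carries a C-terminal GST tag. Expression requires a host supplying T7 RNA polymerase. The fusion allows glutathione-affinity purification, after which 3C cleavage releases the target protein from the tag.
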