Features (pLannotate 1.2.2; 12 found; start..end, strand, type, name):
     55..643     +  rep_origin     ori: high-copy-number ColE1/pMB1/pBR322/pUC origin of replication
    829..968     -  misc_feature   bom: basis of mobility region from pBR322
   1070..1261    -  CDS            rop: Rop protein, which maintains plasmids at low copy number; rop
   1301..1411    +  CDS            mbeC (fragment): MBEC_ECOLX - Experimental evidence at protein level: Swiss-Prot protein existence level 1. Required for efficient mobilization of ColE1 plasmid and is thus essential to promote the specific transfer of the plasmid during conjugation. Probably functions by inducing DNA bending, helping the MbeA relaxase to melt the DNA around the nic site and cleave the phosphodiester bond. Binds specifically double-stranded DNA (dsDNA) containing the ColE1 oriT but does not recognize the inverted repeat (IR). From Escherichia coli.
   1498..1516    +  promoter       T7 promoter: promoter for bacteriophage T7 RNA polymerase
   1554..1576    +  RBS            RBS: efficient ribosome binding site from bacteriophage T7 gene 10 (Olins and Rangwala, 1989)
   1666..2319    +  CDS            GST: glutathione S-transferase from Schistosoma japonicum
   2367..2416    +  CDS            SET1 (fragment): solubility-enhancement tag derived from T7 phage gene 10B
   2424..2471    +  terminator     T7 terminator: transcription terminator for bacteriophage T7 RNA polymerase
   2536..2627    +  promoter       AmpR promoter: bla
   2628..3485    +  CDS            bla: BLAT_ECOLX - Experimental evidence at protein level: Swiss-Prot protein existence level 1. TEM-type are the most prevalent beta-lactamases in enterobacteria; they hydrolyze the beta-lactam bond in susceptible beta-lactam antibiotics, thus conferring resistance to penicillins and cephalosporins. TEM-3 and TEM-4 are capable of hydrolyzing cefotaxime and ceftazidime. TEM-5 is capable of hydrolyzing ceftazidime. TEM-6 is capable of hydrolyzing ceftazidime and aztreonam. TEM-8/CAZ-2, TEM- 16/CAZ-7 and TEM-24/CAZ-6 are markedly active against ceftazidime. IRT- 4 shows resistance to beta-lactamase in
   3492..24      +  terminator     fd terminator (across the origin): central terminator from bacteriophage fd (Otsuka and Kunisawa, 1982)
>Addgene plasmid #160246 | 10 pCOLI_A_3C_C_GST | addgene full sequence | sequence record 318777 | Addgene NGS Result
CCTTTTGGAGCCTTTTTTTTTGGACGGACCGGTAGAAAAGATCAAAGGATCTTCTTGAGATCCTTTTTTT
CTGCGCGTAATCTGCTGCTTGCAAACAAAAAAACCACCGCTACCAGCGGTGGTTTGTTTGCCGGATCAAG
AGCTACCAACTCTTTTTCCGAAGGTAACTGGCTTCAGCAGAGCGCAGATACCAAATACTGTCCTTCTAGT
GTAGCCGTAGTTAGGCCACCACTTCAAGAACTCTGTAGCACCGCCTACATACCTCGCTCTGCTAATCCTG
TTACCAGTGGCTGCTGCCAGTGGCGATAAGTCGTGTCTTACCGGGTTGGACTCAAGACGATAGTTACCGG
ATAAGGCGCAGCGGTCGGGCTGAACGGGGGGTTCGTGCACACAGCCCAGCTTGGAGCGAACGACCTACAC
CGAACTGAGATACCTACAGCGTGAGCTATGAGAAAGCGCCACGCTTCCCGAAGGGAGAAAGGCGGACAGG
TATCCGGTAAGCGGCAGGGTCGGAACAGGAGAGCGCACGAGGGAGCTTCTAGGGGGAAACGCCTGGTATC
TTTATAGTCCTGTCGGGTTTCGCCACCTCTGACTTGAGCGTCGATTTTTGTGATGCTCGTCAGGGGGGCG
GAGCCTATGGAAAAACGCCAGCAACGCGGCCTTTTTACGGTTCCTGGCCTTTTGCTGGCCTTTTGCTCAC
ATGTTCTTTCCTGCGTTATCCCCTGATTCTGTGGATAACCGTATTACCGCCTTTGAGTGAGCTGATACCG
CTCGCCGCAGCCGAACGACCGAGCGCAGCGAGTCAGTGAGCGAGGAAGCGGAAGAGCGCCTGATGCGGTA
TTTTCTCCTTACGCATCTGTGCGGTATTTCACACCGCAATGGTGCACTCTCAGTACAATCTGCTCTGATG
CCGCATAGTTAAGCCAGTATACACTCCGCTATCGCTACGTGACTGGGTCATGGCTGCGCCCCGACACCCG
CCAACACCCGCTGACGCGCCCTGACGGGCTTGTCTGCTCCCGGCATCCGCTTACAGACAAGCTGTGACCG
TCTCCGGGAGCTGCATGTGTCAGAGGTTTTCACCGTCATCACCGAAACGCGCGAGGCAGCTGCGGTAAAG
CTCATCAGCGTGGTCGTGAAGCGATTCACAGATGTCTGCCTGTTCATCCGCGTCCAGCTCGTTGAGTTTC
TCCAGAAGCGTTAATGTCTGGCTTCTGATAAAGCGGGCCATGTTAAGGGCGGTTTTTTCCTGTTTGGTCA
CTGATGCCTCCGTGTAAGGGGGATTTCTGTTCATGGGGTAATGATACCGATGAAACGAGAGAGGATGCTC
ACGATACGGGTTACTGATGATGAACATGCCCGGTTACTGGAACGTTGTGAGGGTAAACAACTGGCGGTAT
GGATGCGGCGGGACCAGAGAAAAATCACTCAGGGTCAATGCCAGCGCTTCGTTAATACAGATGTAGGTGT
TGGCACCATGCATCGATCCCGCGAAATTAATACGACTCACTATAGGGAGACCACAACGGTTTCCCTCCGG
CTCCGGAAATAATTTTGTTTAACTTTAAGAAGGAGACTGGATCCGAATCTAGAGCCTGCAGTCTCGACAA
GCTTGGAAGCGGATCTGGATCTGGACTGGAAGTTCTGTTCCAGGGGCCCGGTAGCTCCCCTATACTAGGT
TATTGGAAAATTAAGGGCCTTGTGCAACCCACTCGACTTCTTTTGGAATATCTTGAAGAAAAATATGAAG
AGCATTTGTATGAGCGCGATGAAGGTGATAAATGGCGAAACAAAAAGTTTGAATTGGGTTTGGAGTTTCC
CAATCTTCCTTATTATATTGATGGTGATGTTAAATTAACACAGTCTATGGCCATCATACGTTATATAGCT
GACAAGCACAACATGTTGGGTGGTTGTCCAAAAGAGCGTGCAGAGATTTCAATGCTTGAAGGAGCGGTTT
TGGATATTAGATACGGTGTTTCGAGAATTGCATATAGTAAAGACTTTGAAACTCTCAAAGTTGATTTTCT
TAGCAAGCTACCTGAAATGCTGAAAATGTTCGAAGATCGTTTATGTCATAAAACATATTTAAATGGTGAT
CATGTAACCCATCCTGACTTCATGTTGTATGACGCTCTTGATGTTGTTTTATACATGGACCCAATGTGCC
TGGATGCGTTCCCAAAATTAGTTTGTTTTAAAAAACGTATTGAAGCTATCCCACAAATTGATAAGTACTT
GAAATCCAGCAAGTATATAGCATGGCCTTTGCAGGGCTGGCAAGCCACGTTTGGTGGTGGCGACCATCCT
CCAAAATAATAAGTCGAGAAGTACTAGAGGATGTACAACGCGTGCGCGCTGATCCGGCTGCTAACAAAGC
CCGAAAGGAAGCTGAGTTGGCTGCTGCCACCGCTGAGCAATAACTAGCATAACCCCTTGGGGCCTCTAAA
CGGGTCTTGAGGGGTTTTTTGCTGAAAGGAGGAACTATATCGGGATTAGCCCGCCTAATGAGCGGGCTTT
TTTTTAATTCCCCTATTTGTTTATTTTTCTAAATACATTCAAATATGTATCCGCTCATGAGACAATAACC
CTGATAAATGCTTCAATAATATTGAAAAAGGAAGAGTATGAGTATTCAACATTTCCGTGTCGCCCTTATT
CCCTTTTTTGCGGCATTTTGCCTTCCTGTTTTTGCTCACCCAGAAACGCTCGTGAAAGTAAAAGACGCAG
AGGACCAATTGGGGGCACGAGTGGGATACATAGAACTGGACTTGAATAGCGGTAAAATCCTTGAGAGTTT
TCGCCCTGAAGAGCGTTTTCCAATGATGAGCACTTTCAAAGTTCTGCTATGTGGAGCAGTATTATCCCGT
GTAGATGCGGGGCAAGAGCAACTCGGACGACGAATACACTATTCGCAGAATGACTTGGTTGAATACTCCC
CAGTGACAGAAAAGCACCTTACGGACGGAATGACGGTAAGAGAATTATGTAGTGCCGCCATAACGATGAG
TGATAACACTGCGGCGAACTTACTTCTGACAACCATCGGTGGACCGAAGGAATTAACCGCTTTTTTGCAC
AATATGGGAGACCATGTAACTCGCCTTGACCGTTGGGAACCAGAACTGAATGAAGCCATACCAAACGACG
AGCGAGACACCACAATGCCTGCGGCAATGGCAACAACATTACGCAAACTATTAACTGGCGAACTACTTAC
TCTGGCTTCACGGCAACAATTAATAGACTGGCTTGAAGCGGATAAAGTTGCAGGACCACTACTGCGTTCG
GCACTTCCTGCTGGCTGGTTTATTGCTGATAAATCTGGGGCAGGAGAGCGTGGTTCACGGGGTATCATTG
CCGCACTTGGACCAGATGGTAAGCCTTCCCGTATCGTAGTTATCTACACGACGGGTAGTCAGGCAACTAT
GGACGAACGAAATAGACAGATTGCTGAAATAGGGGCTTCACTGATTAAGCATTGGTAAACCGATACAATT
AAAGGCT
